>Addgene plasmid #228687 | pM.001 | addgene full sequence | sequence record 456190 | Addgene NGS Result
TCGGTCTCAAAGAATGGGTACCAAAACTGAAGAAGGTAAACTGGTAATCTGGATTAACGGCGATAAAGGC
TATAACGGTTTGGCTGAAGTCGGTAAGAAATTCGAGAAAGATACCGGAATTAAAGTCACCGTTGAGCATC
CGGATAAACTGGAAGAGAAATTCCCACAGGTTGCGGCAACTGGCGATGGCCCTGACATTATCTTCTGGGC
ACACGACCGCTTTGGTGGCTACGCTCAATCTGGCCTGTTGGCTGAAATCACCCCGGACAAAGCGTTCCAG
GACAAGCTGTATCCGTTTACCTGGGATGCCGTACGTTACAACGGCAAGCTGATTGCTTACCCGATCGCTG
TTGAAGCGTTATCGCTGATTTATAACAAAGATTTGCTGCCGAACCCGCCAAAAACCTGGGAAGAGATCCC
GGCGCTGGATAAAGAACTGAAAGCGAAAGGTAAGAGCGCGCTGATGTTCAACCTGCAAGAACCGTACTTC
ACCTGGCCGCTGATTGCTGCTGACGGGGGTTATGCGTTCAAGTATGAAAACGGCAAGTACGACATTAAAG
ACGTGGGCGTGGATAACGCTGGCGCGAAAGCGGGTCTGACCTTCCTGGTTGACCTGATTAAAAACAAACA
CATGAATGCAGACACCGATTACTCCATCGCAGAAGCTGCCTTTAATAAAGGCGAAACAGCGATGACCATC
AACGGCCCGTGGGCATGGTCCAACATCGACACCAGCAAAGTGAATTATGGTGTAACGGTACTGCCGACCT
TCAAGGGTCAACCATCCAAACCGTTCGTTGGCGTGCTGAGCGCAGGTATTAACGCCGCCAGTCCGAACAA
AGAGCTGGCAAAAGAGTTCCTCGAAAACTATCTGCTGACTGATGAAGGTCTGGAAGCGGTTAATAAAGAC
AAACCGCTGGGTGCCGTAGCGCTGAAGTCTTACGAGGAAGAGTTGGCGAAAGATCCACGTATTGCCGCCA
CCATGGAAAACGCCCAGAAAGGTGAAATCATGCCGAACATCCCGCAGATGTCCGCTTTCTGGTATGCCGT
GCGTACTGCGGTGATCAACGCCGCCAGCGGTCGTCAGACTGTCGATGAAGCCCTGAAAGACGCGCAGACT
GCCGCAGGCACCGATTACGATATCCCAACGACCCTGGAAGTTCTGTTCCAGGGGCCCTCCGGTATGTGAG
ACCAGACCAATAAAAAACGCCCGGCGGCAACCGAGCGTTCTGAACAAATCCAGATGGAGTTCTGAGGTCA
TTACTGGATCTATCAACAGGAGTCCAAGCGAGCTCGATATCAAATTACGCCCCGCCCTGCCACTCATCGC
AGTACTGTTGTAATTCATTAAGCATTCTGCCGACATGGAAGCCATCACAAACGGCATGATGAACCTGAAT
CGCCAGCGGCATCAGCACCTTGTCGCCTTGCGTATAATATTTGCCCATGGTGAAAACGGGGGCGAAGAAG
TTGTCCATATTGGCCACGTTTAAATCAAAACTGGTGAAACTCACCCAGGGATTGGCTGAAACGAAAAACA
TATTCTCAATAAACCCTTTAGGGAAATAGGCCAGGTTTTCACCGTAACACGCCACATCTTGCGAATATAT
GTGTAGAAACTGCCGGAAATCGTCGTGGTATTCACTCCAGAGCGATGAAAACGTTTCAGTTTGCTCATGG
AAAACGGTGTAACAAGGGTGAACACTATCCCATATCACCAGCTCACCGTCTTTCATTGCCATACGAAATT
CCGGATGAGCATTCATCAGGCGGGCAAGAATGTGAATAAAGGCCGGATAAAACTTGTGCTTATTTTTCTT
TACGGTCTTTAAAAAGGCCGTAATATCCAGCTGAACGGTCTGGTTATAGGTACATTGAGCAACTGACTGA
AATGCCTCAAAATGTTCTTTACGATGCCATTGGGATATATCAACGGTGGTATATCCAGTGATTTTTTTCT
CCATTTTAGCTTCCTTAGCTCCTGAAAATCTCGATAACTCAAAAAATACGCCCGGTAGTGATCTTATTTC
ATTATGGTGAAAGTTGGAACCTCTTACGTGCCCGATCAATCATGACCAAAATCCCTTAACGTGAGTTTTC
GTTCCACTGAGCGTCAGACCCCGTAGAAAAGATCAAAGGATCTTCTTGAGATCCTTTTTTTCTGCGCGTA
ATCTGCTGCTTGCAAACAAAAAAACCACCGCTACCAGCGGTGGTTTGTTTGCCGGATCAAGAGCTACCAA
CTCTTTTTCCGAAGGTAACTGGCTTCAGCAGAGCGCAGATACCAAATACTGTTCTTCTAGTGTAGCCGTA
GTTAGGCCACCACTTCAAGAACTCTGTAGCACCGCCTACATACCTCGCTCTGCTAATCCTGTTACCAGTG
GCTGCTGCCAGTGGCGATAAGTCGTGTCTTACCGGGTTGGACTCAAGACGATAGTTACCGGATAAGGCGC
AGCGGTCGGGCTGAACGGGGGGTTCGTGCACACAGCCCAGCTTGGAGCGAACGACCTACACCGAACTGAG
ATACCTACAGCGTGAGCTATGAGAAAGCGCCACGCTTCCCGAAGGGAGAAAGGCGGACAGGTATCCGGTA
AGCGGCAGGGTCGGAACAGGAGAGCGCACGAGGGAGCTTCCAGGGGGAAACGCCTGGTATCTTTATAGTC
CTGTCGGGTTTCGCCACCTCTGACTTGAGCGTCGATTTTTGTGATGCTCGTCAGGGGGGCGGAGCCTATG
GAAAAACGCCAGCAACGCGGCCTTTTTACGGTTCCTGGCCTTTTGCTGGCCTTTTGCTCACATGTTCTTT
CCTGCGTTATCCCCTGATTCTGTGGATAACCGTAG
Features (pLannotate 1.2.2; 5 found; start..end, strand, type, name):
     23..1120    +  CDS            MBP: maltose binding protein from E. coli; malE (mutated); This version of the gene does not encode a signal sequence, so MBP will remain in the cytosol.
   1200..1234    -  terminator     lambda t0 terminator: minimal transcription terminator from phage lambda (Scholtissek and Grosse, 1987)
   1308..1964    -  CDS            cat: CAT_ECOLX - Experimental evidence at protein level: Swiss-Prot protein existence level 1. This enzyme is an effector of chloramphenicol resistance in bacteria. From Escherichia coli. This protein is used as a marker in many commonly used cloning vectors, such as pACYC184.
   1965..2062    -  promoter       cat promoter: promoter of the E. coli cat gene encoding chloramphenicol acetyltransferase
   2146..2734    +  rep_origin     ori: high-copy-number ColE1/pMB1/pBR322/pUC origin of replication
