[The description below was written by a language model from this plasmid's Addgene catalogue record and pLannotate feature annotations shown in this document.]
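Description:
pM.001 is a small (about 2.8 kb) part-storage plasmid built on the pYTK001 backbone, the entry vector of the yeast modular cloning toolkit. It comes from a modular cloning system for assembling multigene expression vectors for the baculovirus/insect cell system and yeast. It is catalogued as an insect expression vector, but the annotated features show no eukaryotic promoter, terminator or baculoviral elements. This suggests it serves as a donor of a single coding module rather than as an expression construct in its own right. In E. coli it is maintained at high copy by a ColE1/pUC-type origin and selected with chloramphenicol through a cat gene driven by its native cat promoter. A minimal lambda t0 terminator lies downstream of that cassette.

The insert, MBP-Prs, is a synthetic part encoding E. coli maltose-binding protein (malE) without its signal sequence, so fusion proteins remain cytosolic. According to the record, MBP is followed by a PreScission protease recognition site. That site was not picked up as a separate feature in the annotation, although a short unannotated stretch follows the MBP coding sequence. When placed at the N-terminus of a protein of interest in a downstream assembly, the module provides an affinity handle for amylose-resin purification, and MBP often improves solubility as well. The protease site then allows the tag to be removed after purification. The record does not give the cloning sites or the assembly overhangs flanking the part, and it lists the insert as unmutated even though the annotation tool flags the malE match as a variant.
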