Addgene plasmid #228687: pM.001
Purpose: N terminal MBP affinity tag with PreScission Protease cleavage site
Depositing lab: Chen Davidovich. Depositing organization: Monash University. Publication: Modular cloning of multigene vectors for the baculovirus system and yeast. Lai Z, Flanigan SF, Boudes M, Davidovich C. J Mol Biol. 2025 Jan 13:168943. doi: 10.1016/j.jmb.2025.168943. PubMed 39814169.
Backbone
  Vector backbone: pYTK001
  Vector type: Insect Expression
Growth in bacteria
  Bacterial resistance: Chloramphenicol, 25 μg/mL
  Growth temperature: 37°C
  Growth strain: DH5alpha
  Copy number: High Copy
Gene/Insert
  Gene/Insert name: MBP-Prs
  Species: Synthetic
  Mutation: WT
  Cloning method: Restriction Enzyme; 5′ cloning site Unknown (unknown if destroyed); 3′ cloning site Unknown (unknown if destroyed)
  Sequencing primers: 5′ Unknown
Terms and licenses: Academic/Nonprofit Terms; Industry Terms: Not Available to Industry
How to cite: pM.001 was a gift from Chen Davidovich (Addgene plasmid # 228687 ; http://n2t.net/addgene:228687 ; RRID:Addgene_228687)
